Addgene plasmid #98525: BB1_34_IDP1tt
Purpose: BB1 with insert: IDP1tt
Depositing lab: Brigitte Gasser & Diethard Mattanovich & Michael Sauer. Depositing organization: Universitaet fur Bodenkultur Wien (BOKU-WIEN). Publication: GoldenPiCS: a Golden Gate-derived modular cloning system for applied synthetic biology in the yeast Pichia pastoris. Prielhofer R, Barrero JJ, Steuer S, Gassler T, Zahrl R, Baumann K, Sauer M, Mattanovich D, Gasser B, Marx H. BMC Syst Biol. 2017 Dec 8;11(1):123. doi: 10.1186/s12918-017-0492-3. PubMed 29221460.
Backbone
  Vector backbone: BB1
  Backbone size w/o insert (bp): 1936
  Vector type: Bacterial Expression
Growth in bacteria
  Bacterial resistance: Kanamycin, 50 μg/mL
  Growth temperature: 37°C
  Growth strain: DH10B
  Copy number: High Copy
Gene/Insert
  Gene/Insert name: IDP1tt
  Insert size (bp): 503
  Mutation: Internal BsaI and BpiI sites removed from insert
  Cloning method: Restriction Enzyme; 5′ cloning site BpiI (destroyed during cloning); 3′ cloning site BpiI (destroyed during cloning)
  Sequencing primers: 5′ 5'-GTAAAACGACGGCCAGTT-3' (M13-Fwd); 3′ 5´-CAGGAAACAGCTATGAC-3' (M13-Rev)
Terms and licenses: Academic/Nonprofit Terms; Industry Terms: Not Available to Industry
How to cite: BB1_34_IDP1tt was a gift from Brigitte Gasser & Diethard Mattanovich & Michael Sauer (Addgene plasmid # 98525 ; http://n2t.net/addgene:98525 ; RRID:Addgene_98525)
