[The description below was written by a language model from this plasmid's Addgene catalogue record and pLannotate feature annotations shown in this document.]
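Description:
BB1_34_IDP1tt is a level-1 ("backbone 1") part plasmid from the GoldenPiCS toolkit, a Golden Gate-derived modular cloning system built for synthetic biology in the yeast Pichia pastoris. It is a small (about 2.4 kb), high-copy E. coli storage vector rather than a true expression construct, although the catalogue lists it as bacterial expression. Propagation relies on a ColE1/pUC-type origin of replication. Selection uses a kanamycin resistance gene (aph(3')-Ia) driven by the cat promoter. The resistance cassette and origin are flanked by bacterial and phage transcription terminators (tonB, T7Te and a T3Te fragment), which insulate the cloning region from read-through. A short lacZα remnant sits next to the insert site.

The payload is a 503 bp insert named IDP1tt. By the naming convention of the system this is presumably the transcription terminator region of the IDP1 gene, though the record does not state the source organism or define the element. The automated annotation leaves the insert region unannotated. Internal BsaI and BpiI recognition sites were removed from the insert so that it stays intact during Golden Gate reactions that use these type IIS enzymes. The fragment was cloned via BpiI sites that were destroyed in the process. The "34" in the name probably refers to the fusion-site position the part occupies in the assembly scheme, consistent with a terminator slot, but the record does not spell this out. M13 forward and reverse primer sites flank the insert for sequence verification. The plasmid serves as a reusable terminator module, to be combined with promoter and coding-sequence parts into expression units in higher-level GoldenPiCS backbones for use in P. pastoris.
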