Features (pLannotate 1.2.2; 7 found; start..end, strand, type, name):
    793..824     +  terminator     tonB terminator: bidirectional E. coli tonB-P14 transcription terminator
    825..927     +  promoter       cat promoter: promoter of the E. coli cat gene encoding chloramphenicol acetyltransferase
    928..1743    +  CDS            KanR: aminoglycoside phosphotransferase; aph(3')-Ia; confers resistance to kanamycin in bacteria or G418 (Geneticin®) in eukaryotes
   1767..1794    +  terminator     T7Te terminator: phage T7 early transcription terminator
   1806..2393    -  rep_origin     ori: high-copy-number ColE1/pMB1/pBR322/pUC origin of replication
   2415..1       -  terminator     T3Te terminator (fragment) (across the origin): phage T3 early transcription terminator
   2433..17      -  CDS            lacZα (fragment) (across the origin): LacZα fragment of β-galactosidase; lacZ fragment
>Addgene plasmid #98525 | BB1_34_IDP1tt | addgene full sequence | sequence record 192015 | Addgene NGS Result
GTAAAACGACGGCCAGTTTATCTAGTCAGCTTGATTCTAGCTGATCGTGGACCGGAAGGTGAGCCAGTGA
GTTGATTGCAGTCCAGTTACGCTGGAGTCTGAGGCTCGTCCTGAATGATATGCGGCCTCGAATTCGAAGA
CGCGCTTATGGACCATCCTATATAATTACTACATCTCTATAATCATAAAGAGTACCATGAGAACTGGTTT
CTTGAAGGAAGTTTCGTAAAAAGGTTACGCTTGAGTAGTTTTGTGTGACGTTTCCGTTTCCTGTGACTCT
AGGAACTCCCAGAGATATTGTAAGGAGTAGTAAGTAGCCATTGTGATACCCAAGACCTTGAAATAGGCCA
CACTGTATTTTCTGTAAAAGACGGTCTAATTGTTGTTAGTAAGCAGCGGGTAATCGAATAGTGAAAAAGG
TACTAACATGAGGATTGTATTTCTCTTCAGGTTCTGATTCCTTCTTAGAGGGAGCAGGAGTAGGTTGCGA
GGGAAGTGGAGGTGGTTTGGGATGATCTTGGCCCCGAACTTGACTCTGGTGCCTTAGTGAGTTCAATAGA
GGTCTAGCCCCTCTGAACCGCTGAGCAAACATCCGAAACAGCTGATTCTAAATAGAATTGACGGAGTTTG
AAGGAAATGAGACGCTGCGTCTTCGAATTCGCGCGTGATCTTACGGCATTATACGTATGATCGGTCCACG
ATCAGCTAGATTATCTAGTCAGCTTGATGTCATAGCTGTTTCCTGAGGCTCAATACTGACCATTTAAATC
ATACCTGACCTCCATAGCAGAAAGTCAAAAGCCTCCGACCGGAGGCTTTTGACTTGATCGGCACGTAAGA
GGTTCCAACTTTCACCATAATGAAATAAGATCACTACCGGGCGTATTTTTTGAGTTATCGAGATTTTCAG
GAGCTAAGGAAGCTAAAATGAGCCATATTCAACGGGAAACGTCTTGCTTGAAGCCGCGATTAAATTCCAA
CATGGATGCTGATTTATATGGGTATAAATGGGCTCGCGATAATGTCGGGCAATCAGGTGCGACAATCTAT
CGATTGTATGGGAAGCCCGATGCGCCAGAGTTGTTTCTGAAACATGGCAAAGGTAGCGTTGCCAATGATG
TTACAGATGAGATGGTCAGGCTAAACTGGCTGACGGAATTTATGCCTCTTCCGACCATCAAGCATTTTAT
CCGTACTCCTGATGATGCATGGTTACTCACCACTGCGATCCCAGGGAAAACAGCATTCCAGGTATTAGAA
GAATATCCTGATTCAGGTGAAAATATTGTTGATGCGCTGGCAGTGTTCCTGCGCCGGTTGCATTCGATTC
CTGTTTGTAATTGTCCTTTTAACGGCGATCGCGTATTTCGTCTCGCTCAGGCGCAATCACGAATGAATAA
CGGTTTGGTTGGTGCGAGTGATTTTGATGACGAGCGTAATGGCTGGCCTGTTGAACAAGTCTGGAAAGAA
ATGCATAAACTCTTGCCATTCTCACCGGATTCAGTCGTCACTCATGGTGATTTCTCACTTGATAACCTTA
TTTTTGACGAGGGGAAATTAATAGGTTGTATTGATGTTGGACGAGTCGGAATCGCAGACCGATACCAGGA
TCTTGCCATCCTATGGAACTGCCTCGGTGAGTTTTCTCCTTCATTACAGAAACGGCTTTTTCAAAAATAT
GGTATTGATAATCCTGATATGAATAAATTGCAGTTTCACTTGATGCTCGATGAGTTTTTCTAATGAGGAC
CTAAATGTAATCACCTGGCTCACCTTCGGGTGGGCCTTTCTGCGTTGCTGGCGTTTTTCCATAGGCTCCG
CCCCCCTGACGAGCATCACAAAAATCGATGCTCAAGTCAGAGGTGGCGAAACCCGACAGGACTATAAAGA
TACCAGGCGTTTCCCCCTGGAAGCTCCCTCGTGCGCTCTCCTGTTCCGACCCTGCCGCTTACCGGATACC
TGTCCGCCTTTCTCCCTTCGGGAAGCGTGGCGCTTTCTCATAGCTCACGCTGTAGGTATCTCAGTTCGGT
GTAGGTCGTTCGCTCCAAGCTGGGCTGTGTGCACGAACCCCCCGTTCAGCCCGACCGCTGCGCCTTATCC
GGTAACTATCGTCTTGAGTCCAACCCGGTAAGACACGACTTATCGCCACTGGCAGCAGCCACTGGTAACA
GGATTAGCAGAGCGAGGTATGTAGGCGGTGCTACAGAGTTCTTGAAGTGGTGGCCTAACTACGGCTACAC
TAGAAGAACAGTATTTGGTATCTGCGCTCTGCTGAAGCCAGTTACCTCGGAAAAAGAGTTGGTAGCTCTT
GATCCGGCAAACAAACCACCGCTGGTAGCGGTGGTTTTTTTGTTTGCAAGCAGCAGATTACGCGCAGAAA
AAAAGGATCTCAAGAAGATCCTTTGATTTTCTACCGAAGAAAGGCCCACCCGT
